Addgene plasmid #136461: DHB-mVenus
Purpose: Fluorescently tagged segment of DNA Helicase B that translocates from the nucleus to the cytoplasm in response to phosphorylation by CDK2
Depositing lab: Tobias Meyer & Sabrina Spencer. Depositing organization: Stanford University. Publication: The proliferation-quiescence decision is controlled by a bifurcation in CDK2 activity at mitotic exit. Spencer SL, Cappell SD, Tsai FC, Overton KW, Wang CL, Meyer T. Cell. 2013 Oct 10;155(2):369-83. doi: 10.1016/j.cell.2013.08.062. Epub 2013 Sep 26. PubMed 24075009.
Backbone
  Vector backbone: CSII-EF-MCS
  Backbone size w/o insert (bp): 9136
  Total vector size (bp): 10159
  Vector type: Lentiviral
Growth in bacteria
  Bacterial resistance: Ampicillin, 100 μg/mL
  Growth temperature: 37°C
  Growth strain: NEB Stable
  Copy number: Unknown
Gene/Insert
  Gene/Insert name: DNA Helicase B (alt name: DHB)
  Species: H. sapiens (human)
  Insert size (bp): 1023
  Entrez Gene: HELB (a.k.a. DHB, hDHB)
  Tag / fusion protein: mVenus (C terminal on insert)
Terms and licenses: Academic/Nonprofit Terms; Industry Terms: Not Available to Industry
How to cite: DHB-mVenus was a gift from Tobias Meyer & Sabrina Spencer (Addgene plasmid # 136461 ; http://n2t.net/addgene:136461 ; RRID:Addgene_136461)
