[The description below was written by a language model from this plasmid's Addgene catalogue record and pLannotate feature annotations shown in this document.]
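Description:
DHB-mVenus is an HIV-1-based lentiviral transfer plasmid built on the CSII-EF-MCS backbone (about 10.1 kb in total) that expresses a live-cell sensor of CDK2 activity. The payload is a fragment of human DNA helicase B (HELB, also called DHB) fused at its C terminus to mVenus, the monomeric A206K variant of the yellow fluorescent protein Venus. According to the record, this helicase segment moves from the nucleus to the cytoplasm when phosphorylated by CDK2, so the subcellular distribution of the fluorescence reports kinase activity in individual cells. The fusion is driven by the strong constitutive human EF-1α promoter and followed by a WPRE, which enhances transcript stability and expression.

The viral portion has a CMV enhancer/promoter placed upstream of a truncated 5' LTR, which drives genomic RNA production in packaging cells. It is followed by the Ψ packaging signal with a partial gag sequence, the RRE for Rev-dependent nuclear export, and the cPPT/CTS element that aids nuclear import of the proviral DNA. A second truncated LTR lies downstream of the cassette, followed by a bGH polyadenylation signal; annotated nef and Rev matches are likely residual HIV-1 sequence rather than intended coding units. Outside the viral region, the plasmid carries an SV40/EM7-driven bleomycin/Zeocin resistance gene with an SV40 poly(A) signal, an f1 origin, a high-copy ColE1/pUC-type origin and an ampicillin resistance gene used for selection in E. coli. Because the BleoR cassette lies outside the LTRs, it would not be transferred with the packaged genome. The construct is suited to making stable sensor-expressing mammalian cell lines for time-lapse imaging of cell-cycle entry, proliferation and quiescence decisions.
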