Features (pLannotate 1.2.2; 30 found; start..end, strand, type, name):
      1..380     +  enhancer       CMV enhancer: human cytomegalovirus immediate early enhancer
    381..580     +  promoter       CMV promoter: human cytomegalovirus (CMV) immediate early promoter
    598..778     +  LTR            5' LTR (truncated): truncated 5' long terminal repeat (LTR) from HIV-1
    825..950     +  misc_feature   HIV-1 Ψ: packaging signal of human immunodeficiency virus type 1
    934..1272    +  CDS            HIV-1 gag (fragment): gag protein from human immunodeficiency virus 1; gag
   1442..1675    +  misc_feature   RRE: The Rev response element (RRE) of HIV-1 allows for Rev-dependent mRNA export from the nucleus to the cytoplasm.
   2052..2152    +  CDS            Rev (fragment): human immunodeficiency virus 1 (HIV-1) Rev protein; rev; enhances nuclear export of unspliced and incompletely spliced viral mRNAs
   2178..2295    +  misc_feature   cPPT/CTS: central polypurine tract and central termination sequence of HIV-1
   2351..3513    +  promoter       EF-1α promoter: strong constitutive promoter for human elongation factor EF-1α
   3541..3822    +  CDS            HELB (fragment): HELB_HUMAN - Experimental evidence at protein level: Swiss-Prot protein existence level 1. 5'-3' DNA helicase involved in DNA damage response by acting as an inhibitor of DNA end resection (PubMed:25617833, PubMed:26774285). Recruitment to single-stranded DNA (ssDNA) following DNA damage leads to inhibit the nucleases catalyzing resection, such as EXO1, BLM and DNA2, possibly via the 5'-3' ssDNA translocase activity of HELB (PubMed:26774285). As cells approach S phase, DNA end resection is promoted by the nuclear export of HELB following phosphorylation (PubMed:26774285). Acts independently of
   3847..4563    +  CDS            mVenus: Venus YFP with monomerizing A206K mutation (Nagai et al., 2002; Kremers et al., 2006) mammalian codon-optimized
   4599..5187    +  misc_feature   WPRE: woodchuck hepatitis virus posttranscriptional regulatory element
   5112..5699    +  CDS            nef: NEF_HV112 - Experimental evidence at protein level: Swiss-Prot protein existence level 1. Extracellular Nef protein targets CD4(+) T-lymphocytes for apoptosis by interacting with CXCR4 surface receptors. From Human immunodeficiency virus type 1 group M subtype B (isolate PCV12) (HIV-1).
   5706..5886    +  LTR            5' LTR (truncated): truncated 5' long terminal repeat (LTR) from HIV-1
   5918..6142    +  polyA_signal   bGH poly(A) signal: bovine growth hormone polyadenylation signal
   6146..6167    +  promoter       SV40 promoter (fragment): SV40 enhancer and early promoter
   6188..6616    +  rep_origin     f1 ori (sequence partly withheld): f1 bacteriophage origin of replication; arrow indicates direction of (+) strand synthesis
   6630..6957    +  promoter       SV40 promoter: SV40 enhancer and early promoter
   7005..7052    +  promoter       EM7 promoter: synthetic bacterial promoter&nbsp
   7071..7445    +  CDS            BleoR: antibiotic-binding protein; Sh ble from Streptoalloteichus hindustanus; confers resistance to bleomycin, phleomycin, and Zeocin™
   7455..7580    +  CDS            ble (fragment): BLE_KLEPN - Experimental evidence at protein level: Swiss-Prot protein existence level 1. Binding protein with a strong affinity to the bleomycin family of antibiotics. Binds to CL990; an antimitotic-antibiotic compound. From Klebsiella pneumoniae.
   7575..7696    +  polyA_signal   SV40 poly(A) signal: SV40 polyadenylation signal
   7769..7785    -  protein_bind   lac operator: The lac repressor binds to the lac operator to inhibit transcription in E. coli. This inhibition can be relieved by adding lactose or isopropyl-β-D-thiogalactopyranoside (IPTG). lac repressor encoded by lacI
   7793..7823    -  promoter       lac promoter: promoter for the E. coli lac operon
   7838..7859    -  protein_bind   CAP binding site: CAP binding activates transcription in the presence of cAMP. E. coli catabolite activator protein
   7872..7964    -  CDS            lacI (fragment): lac repressor; lacI; The lac repressor binds to the lac operator to inhibit transcription in E. coli. This inhibition can be relieved by adding lactose or isopropyl-β-D-thiogalactopyranoside (IPTG).
   8147..8735    -  rep_origin     ori: high-copy-number ColE1/pMB1/pBR322/pUC origin of replication
   8906..9766    -  CDS            AmpR: β-lactamase; bla; confers resistance to ampicillin, carbenicillin, and related antibiotics
   9767..9871    -  promoter       AmpR promoter: bla
   9930..9982    -  misc_feature   bom (fragment): basis of mobility region from pBR322
>Addgene plasmid #136461 | DHB-mVenus | addgene full sequence | sequence record 273494 | Addgene NGS Result
GACATTGATTATTGACTAGTTATTAATAGTAATCAATTACGGGGTCATTAGTTCATAGCCCATATATGGA
GTTCCGCGTTACATAACTTACGGTAAATGGCCCGCCTGGCTGACCGCCCAACGACCCCCGCCCATTGACG
TCAATAATGACGTATGTTCCCATAGTAACGCCAATAGGGACTTTCCATTGACGTCAATGGGTGGAGTATT
TACGGTAAACTGCCCACTTGGCAGTACATCAAGTGTATCATATGCCAAGTACGCCCCCTATTGACGTCAA
TGACGGTAAATGGCCCGCCTGGCATTATGCCCAGTACATGACCTTATGGGACTTTCCTACTTGGCAGTAC
ATCTACGTATTAGTCATCGCTATTACCATGGTGATGCGGTTTTGGCAGTACATCAATGGGCGTGGATAGC
GGTTTGACTCACGGGGATTTCCAAGTCTCCACCCCATTGACGTCAATGGGAGTTTGTTTTGGCACCAAAA
TCAACGGGACTTTCCAAAATGTCGTAACAACTCCGCCCCATTGACGCAAATGGGCGGTAGGCGTGTACGG
TGGGAGGTCTATATAAGCAGCGCGTTTTGCCTGTACTGGGTCTCTCTGGTTAGACCAGATCTGAGCCTGG
GAGCTCTCTGGCTAACTAGGGAACCCACTGCTTAAGCCTCAATAAAGCTTGCCTTGAGTGCTTCAAGTAG
TGTGTGCCCGTCTGTTGTGTGACTCTGGTAACTAGAGATCCCTCAGACCCTTTTAGTCAGTGTGGAAAAT
CTCTAGCAGTGGCGCCCGAACAGGGACTTGAAAGCGAAAGGGAAACCAGAGGAGCTCTCTCGACGCAGGA
CTCGGCTTGCTGAAGCGCGCACGGCAAGAGGCGAGGGGCGGCGACTGGTGAGTACGCCAAAAATTTTGAC
TAGCGGAGGCTAGAAGGAGAGAGATGGGTGCGAGAGCGTCAGTATTAAGCGGGGGAGAATTAGATCGCGA
TGGGAAAAAATTCGGTTAAGGCCAGGGGGAAAGAAAAAATATAAATTAAAACATATAGTATGGGCAAGCA
GGGAGCTAGAACGATTCGCAGTTAATCCTGGCCTGTTAGAAACATCAGAAGGCTGTAGACAAATACTGGG
ACAGCTACAACCATCCCTTCAGACAGGATCAGAAGAACTTAGATCATTATATAATACAGTAGCAACCCTC
TATTGTGTGCATCAAAGGATAGAGATAAAAGACACCAAGGAAGCTTTAGACAAGATAGAGGAAGAGCAAA
ACAAAAGTAAGACCACCGCACAGCAAGGGCCGCTGATCTTCAGACCTGGAGGAGGAGATATGAGGGACAA
TTGGAGAAGTGAATTATATAAATATAAAGTAGTAAAAATTGAACCATTAGGAGTAGCACCCACCAAGGCA
AAGAGAAGAGTGGTGCAGAGAGAAAAAAGAGCAGTGGGAATAGGAGCTTTGTTCCTTGGGTTCTTGGGAG
CAGCAGGAAGCACTATGGGCGCAGCGTCAATGACGCTGACGGTACAGGCCAGACAATTATTGTCTGGTAT
AGTGCAGCAGCAGAACAATTTGCTGAGGGCTATTGAGGCGCAACAGCATCTGTTGCAACTCACAGTCTGG
GGCATCAAGCAGCTCCAGGCAAGAATCCTGGCTGTGGAAAGATACCTAAAGGATCAACAGCTCCTGGGGA
TTTGGGGTTGCTCTGGAAAACTCATTTGCACCACTGCTGTGCCTTGGAATGCTAGTTGGAGTAATAAATC
TCTGGAACAGATTTGGAATCACACGACCTGGATGGAGTGGGACAGAGAAATTAACAATTACACAAGCTTA
ATACACTCCTTAATTGAAGAATCGCAAAACCAGCAAGAAAAGAATGAACAAGAATTATTGGAATTAGATA
AATGGGCAAGTTTGTGGAATTGGTTTAACATAACAAATTGGCTGTGGTATATAAAATTATTCATAATGAT
AGTAGGAGGCTTGGTAGGTTTAAGAATAGTTTTTGCTGTACTTTCTATAGTGAATAGAGTTAGGCAGGGA
TATTCACCATTATCGTTTCAGACCCACCTCCCAACCCCGAGGGGACCCGACAGGCCCGAAGGAATAGAAG
AAGAAGGTGGAGAGAGAGACAGAGACAGATCCATTCGATTAGTGAACGGATCTACAAATGGCAGTATTCA
TCCACAATTTTAAAAGAAAAGGGGGGATTGGGGGGTACAGTGCAGGGGAAAGAATAGTAGACATAATAGC
AACAGACATACAAACTAAAGAATTACAAAAACAAATTACAAAAATTCAAAATTTTCGGGTTTATTACAGG
GACAGCAGAAATTCACTTTGAATTAATTCAAGCTTCGTGAGGCTCCGGTGCCCGTCAGTGGGCAGAGCGC
ACATCGCCCACAGTCCCCGAGAAGTTGGGGGGAGGGGTCGGCAATTGAACCGGTGCCTAGAGAAGGTGGC
GCGGGGTAAACTGGGAAAGTGATGTCGTGTACTGGCTCCGCCTTTTTCCCGAGGGTGGGGGAGAACCGTA
TATAAGTGCAGTAGTCGCCGTGAACGTTCTTTTTCGCAACGGGTTTGCCGCCAGAACACAGGTAAGTGCC
GTGTGTGGTTCCCGCGGGCCTGGCCTCTTTACGGGTTATGGCCCTTGCGTGCCTTGAATTACTTCCACCT
GGCTCCAGTACGTGATTCTTGATCCCGAGCTGGAGCCAGGGGCGGGCCTTGCGCTTTAGGAGCCCCTTCG
CCTCGTGCTTGAGTTGAGGCCTGGCCTGGGCGCTGGGGCCGCCGCGTGCGAATCTGGTGGCACCTTCGCG
CCTGTCTCGCTGCTTTCGATAAGTCTCTAGCCATTTAAAATTTTTGATGACCTGCTGCGACGCTTTTTTT
CTGGCAAGATAGTCTTGTAAATGCGGGCCAGGATCTGCACACTGGTATTTCGGTTTTTGGGGCCGCGGGC
GGCGACGGGGCCCGTGCGTCCCAGCGCACATGTTCGGCGAGGCGGGGCCTGCGAGCGCGGCCACCGAGAA
TCGGACGGGGGTAGTCTCAAGCTGGCCGGCCTGCTCTGGTGCCTGGCCTCGCGCCGCCGTGTATCGCCCC
GCCCTGGGCGGCAAGGCTGGCCCGGTCGGCACCAGTTGCGTGAGCGGAAAGATGGCCGCTTCCCGGCCCT
GCTCCAGGGGGCTCAAAATGGAGGACGCGGCGCTCGGGAGAGCGGGCGGGTGAGTCACCCACACAAAGGA
AAGGGGCCTTTCCGTCCTCAGCCGTCGCTTCATGTGACTCCACGGAGTACCGGGCGCCGTCCAGGCACCT
CGATTAGTTCTGGAGCTTTTGGAGTACGTCGTCTTTAGGTTGGGGGGAGGGGTTTTATGCGATGGAGTTT
CCCCACACTGAGTGGGTGGAGACTGAAGTTAGGCCAGCTTGGCACTTGATGTAATTCTCCTTGGAATTTG
CCCTTTTTGAGTTTGGATCTTGGTTCATTCTCAAGCCTCAGACAGTGGTTCAAAGTTTTTTTCTTCCATT
TCAGGTGTCGTGAACACGCTACCGGTCGCGAGAATTCACCATGACAAATGATGTCACCTGGAGCGAGGCC
TCTTCGCCTGATGAGAGGACACTCACCTTTGCTGAAAGATGGCAATTATCTTCACCTGATGGAGTAGATA
CAGATGATGATTTACCAAAATCGCGAGCATCCAAAAGAACCTGTGGTGTGAATGATGATGAAAGTCCAAG
CAAAATTTTTATGGTGGGAGAATCTCCACAAGTGTCTTCCAGACTTCAGAATTTGAGACTGAATAATTTA
ATTCCCAGGCAACTTTTCAAGCCCACCGATAATCAAGAAACTGGATCCGGGGCCCAGGGCAGCGGCGTGA
GCAAGGGCGAGGAGCTGTTCACCGGGGTGGTGCCCATCCTGGTCGAGCTGGACGGCGACGTAAACGGCCA
CAAGTTCAGCGTGTCCGGCGAGGGCGAGGGCGATGCCACCTACGGCAAGCTGACCCTGAAGCTGATCTGC
ACCACCGGCAAGCTGCCCGTGCCCTGGCCCACCCTCGTGACCACCCTGGGCTACGGCCTGCAGTGCTTCG
CCCGCTACCCCGACCACATGAAGCAGCACGACTTCTTCAAGTCCGCCATGCCCGAAGGCTACGTCCAGGA
GCGCACCATCTTCTTCAAGGACGACGGCAACTACAAGACCCGCGCCGAGGTGAAGTTCGAGGGCGACACC
CTGGTGAACCGCATCGAGCTGAAGGGCATCGACTTCAAGGAGGACGGCAACATCCTGGGGCACAAGCTGG
AGTACAACTACAACAGCCACAACGTCTATATCACCGCCGACAAGCAGAAGAACGGCATCAAGGCCAACTT
CAAGATCCGCCACAACATCGAGGACGGCGGCGTGCAGCTCGCCGACCACTACCAGCAGAACACCCCCATC
GGCGACGGCCCCGTGCTGCTGCCCGACAACCACTACCTGAGCTACCAGTCCAAGCTGAGCAAAGACCCCA
ACGAGAAGCGCGATCACATGGTCCTGCTGGAGTTCGTGACCGCCGCCGGGATCACTCTCGGCATGGACGA
GCTGTACAAGTAATCTAGAGTTAACATCGAGGGATCAAGCTTATCGATAATCAACCTCTGGATTACAAAA
TTTGTGAAAGATTGACTGGTATTCTTAACTATGTTGCTCCTTTTACGCTATGTGGATACGCTGCTTTAAT
GCCTTTGTATCATGCTATTGCTTCCCGTATGGCTTTCATTTTCTCCTCCTTGTATAAATCCTGGTTGCTG
TCTCTTTATGAGGAGTTGTGGCCCGTTGTCAGGCAACGTGGCGTGGTGTGCACTGTGTTTGCTGACGCAA
CCCCCACTGGTTGGGGCATTGCCACCACCTGTCAGCTCCTTTCCGGGACTTTCGCTTTCCCCCTCCCTAT
TGCCACGGCGGAACTCATCGCCGCCTGCCTTGCCCGCTGCTGGACAGGGGCTCGGCTGTTGGGCACTGAC
AATTCCGTGGTGTTGTCGGGGAAGCTGACGTCCTTTCCATGGCTGCTCGCCTGTGTTGCCACCTGGATTC
TGCGCGGGACGTCCTTCTGCTACGTCCCTTCGGCCCTCAATCCAGCGGACCTTCCTTCCCGCGGCCTGCT
GCCGGCTCTGCGGCCTCTTCCGCGTCTTCGCCTTCGCCCTCAGACGAGTCGGATCTCCCTTTGGGCCGCC
TCCCCGCATCGATACCGTCGAGACCTAGAAAAACATGGAGCAATCACAAGTAGCAATACAGCAGCTACCA
ATGCTGATTGTGCCTGGCTAGAAGCACAAGAGGAGGAGGAGGTGGGTTTTCCAGTCACACCTCAGGTACC
TTTAAGACCAATGACTTACAAGGCAGCTGTAGATCTTAGCCACTTTTTAAAAGAAAAGGGGGGACTGGAA
GGGCTAATTCACTCCCAACGAAGACAAGATATCCTTGATCTGTGGATCTACCACACACAAGGCTACTTCC
CTGATTGGCAGAACTACACACCAGGGCCAGGGATCAGATATCCACTGACCTTTGGATGGTGCTACAAGCT
AGTACCAGTTGAGCAAGAGAAGGTAGAAGAAGCCAATGAAGGAGAGAACACCCGCTTGTTACACCCTGTG
AGCCTGCATGGGATGGATGACCCGGAGAGAGAAGTATTAGAGTGGAGGTTTGACAGCCGCCTAGCATTTC
ATCACATGGCCCGAGAGCTGCATCCGGACTGTACTGGGTCTCTCTGGTTAGACCAGATCTGAGCCTGGGA
GCTCTCTGGCTAACTAGGGAACCCACTGCTTAAGCCTCAATAAAGCTTGCCTTGAGTGCTTCAAGTAGTG
TGTGCCCGTCTGTTGTGTGACTCTGGTAACTAGAGATCCCTCAGACCCTTTTAGTCAGTGTGGAAAATCT
CTAGCAGGGCCCGTTTAAACCCGCTGATCAGCCTCGACTGTGCCTTCTAGTTGCCAGCCATCTGTTGTTT
GCCCCTCCCCCGTGCCTTCCTTGACCCTGGAAGGTGCCACTCCCACTGTCCTTTCCTAATAAAATGAGGA
AATTGCATCGCATTGTCTGAGTAGGTGTCATTCTATTCTGGGGGGTGGGGTGGGGCAGGACAGCAAGGGG
GAGGATTGGGAAGACAATAGCAGGCATGCTGGGGATGCGGTGGGCTCTATGGCTTCTGAGGCGGAAAGAA
CCAGCTGGGGCTCTAGGGGGTATCCCC
[124 nt withheld, positions 6188-6311]
C
[91 nt withheld, positions 6313-6403]
A
[49 nt withheld, positions 6405-6453]
CCTTTGACGTTGGAGTCCACGTTCTTT
[37 nt withheld, positions 6481-6517]
ACCCTATCTCGGTCTATTCTTTTGATTTATAAGGGATTTTGCCGATTTCGGCCTATTGGTTAAAAAATGA
GCTGATTTAACAAAAATTTAACGCGAATTAATTCTGTGGAATGTGTGTCAGTTAGGGTGTGGAAAGTCCC
CAGGCTCCCCAGCAGGCAGAAGTATGCAAAGCATGCATCTCAATTAGTCAGCAACCAGGTGTGGAAAGTC
CCCAGGCTCCCCAGCAGGCAGAAGTATGCAAAGCATGCATCTCAATTAGTCAGCAACCATAGTCCCGCCC
CTAACTCCGCCCATCCCGCCCCTAACTCCGCCCAGTTCCGCCCATTCTCCGCCCCATGGCTGACTAATTT
TTTTTATTTATGCAGAGGCCGAGGCCGCCTCTGCCTGAGCTATTCCAGAAGTAGTGAGGAGGCTTTTTTG
GAGGCCTAGGCTTTTGCAAAAAGCTCCCGGGAGCTTGTATATCCATTTTCGGATCTGATCAGCACGTGTT
GACAATTAATCATCGGCATAGTATATCGGCATAGTATAATACGACAAGGTGAGGAACTAAACCATGGCCA
AGTTGACCAGTGCCGTTCCGGTGCTCACCGCGCGCGACGTCGCCGGAGCGGTCGAGTTCTGGACCGACCG
GCTCGGGTTCTCCCGGGACTTCGTGGAGGACGACTTCGCCGGTGTGGTCCGGGACGACGTGACCCTGTTC
ATCAGCGCGGTCCAGGACCAGGTGGTGCCGGACAACACCCTGGCCTGGGTGTGGGTGCGCGGCCTGGACG
AGCTGTACGCCGAGTGGTCGGAGGTCGTGTCCACGAACTTCCGGGACGCCTCCGGGCCGGCCATGACCGA
GATCGGCGAGCAGCCGTGGGGGCGGGAGTTCGCCCTGCGCGACCCGGCCGGCAACTGCGTGCACTTCGTG
GCCGAGGAGCAGGACTGACACGTGCTACGAGATTTCGATTCCACCGCCGCCTTCTATGAAAGGTTGGGCT
TCGGAATCGTTTTCCGGGACGCCGGCTGGATGATCCTCCAGCGCGGGGATCTCATGCTGGAGTTCTTCGC
CCACCCCAACTTGTTTATTGCAGCTTATAATGGTTACAAATAAAGCAATAGCATCACAAATTTCACAAAT
AAAGCATTTTTTTCACTGCATTCTAGTTGTGGTTTGTCCAAACTCATCAATGTATCTTATCATGTCTGTA
TACCGTCGACCTCTAGCTAGAGCTTGGCGTAATCATGGTCATAGCTGTTTCCTGTGTGAAATTGTTATCC
GCTCACAATTCCACACAACATACGAGCCGGAAGCATAAAGTGTAAAGCCTGGGGTGCCTAATGAGTGAGC
TAACTCACATTAATTGCGTTGCGCTCACTGCCCGCTTTCCAGTCGGGAAACCTGTCGTGCCAGCTGCATT
AATGAATCGGCCAACGCGCGGGGAGAGGCGGTTTGCGTATTGGGCGCTCTTCCGCTTCCTCGCTCACTGA
CTCGCTGCGCTCGGTCGTTCGGCTGCGGCGAGCGGTATCAGCTCACTCAAAGGCGGTAATACGGTTATCC
ACAGAATCAGGGGATAACGCAGGAAAGAACATGTGAGCAAAAGGCCAGCAAAAGGCCAGGAACCGTAAAA
AGGCCGCGTTGCTGGCGTTTTTCCATAGGCTCCGCCCCCCTGACGAGCATCACAAAAATCGACGCTCAAG
TCAGAGGTGGCGAAACCCGACAGGACTATAAAGATACCAGGCGTTTCCCCCTGGAAGCTCCCTCGTGCGC
TCTCCTGTTCCGACCCTGCCGCTTACCGGATACCTGTCCGCCTTTCTCCCTTCGGGAAGCGTGGCGCTTT
CTCATAGCTCACGCTGTAGGTATCTCAGTTCGGTGTAGGTCGTTCGCTCCAAGCTGGGCTGTGTGCACGA
ACCCCCCGTTCAGCCCGACCGCTGCGCCTTATCCGGTAACTATCGTCTTGAGTCCAACCCGGTAAGACAC
GACTTATCGCCACTGGCAGCAGCCACTGGTAACAGGATTAGCAGAGCGAGGTATGTAGGCGGTGCTACAG
AGTTCTTGAAGTGGTGGCCTAACTACGGCTACACTAGAAGAACAGTATTTGGTATCTGCGCTCTGCTGAA
GCCAGTTACCTTCGGAAAAAGAGTTGGTAGCTCTTGATCCGGCAAACAAACCACCGCTGGTAGCGGTGGT
TTTTTTGTTTGCAAGCAGCAGATTACGCGCAGAAAAAAAGGATCTCAAGAAGATCCTTTGATCTTTTCTA
CGGGGTCTGACGCTCAGTGGAACGAAAACTCACGTTAAGGGATTTTGGTCATGAGATTATCAAAAAGGAT
CTTCACCTAGATCCTTTTAAATTAAAAATGAAGTTTTAAATCAATCTAAAGTATATATGAGTAAACTTGG
TCTGACAGTTACCAATGCTTAATCAGTGAGGCACCTATCTCAGCGATCTGTCTATTTCGTTCATCCATAG
TTGCCTGACTCCCCGTCGTGTAGATAACTACGATACGGGAGGGCTTACCATCTGGCCCCAGTGCTGCAAT
GATACCGCGAGACCCACGCTCACCGGCTCCAGATTTATCAGCAATAAACCAGCCAGCCGGAAGGGCCGAG
CGCAGAAGTGGTCCTGCAACTTTATCCGCCTCCATCCAGTCTATTAATTGTTGCCGGGAAGCTAGAGTAA
GTAGTTCGCCAGTTAATAGTTTGCGCAACGTTGTTGCCATTGCTACAGGCATCGTGGTGTCACGCTCGTC
GTTTGGTATGGCTTCATTCAGCTCCGGTTCCCAACGATCAAGGCGAGTTACATGATCCCCCATGTTGTGC
AAAAAAGCGGTTAGCTCCTTCGGTCCTCCGATCGTTGTCAGAAGTAAGTTGGCCGCAGTGTTATCACTCA
TGGTTATGGCAGCACTGCATAATTCTCTTACTGTCATGCCATCCGTAAGATGCTTTTCTGTGACTGGTGA
GTACTCAACCAAGTCATTCTGAGAATAGTGTATGCGGCGACCGAGTTGCTCTTGCCCGGCGTCAATACGG
GATAATACCGCGCCACATAGCAGAACTTTAAAAGTGCTCATCATTGGAAAACGTTCTTCGGGGCGAAAAC
TCTCAAGGATCTTACCGCTGTTGAGATCCAGTTCGATGTAACCCACTCGTGCACCCAACTGATCTTCAGC
ATCTTTTACTTTCACCAGCGTTTCTGGGTGAGCAAAAACAGGAAGGCAAAATGCCGCAAAAAAGGGAATA
AGGGCGACACGGAAATGTTGAATACTCATACTCTTCCTTTTTCAATATTATTGAAGCATTTATCAGGGTT
ATTGTCTCATGAGCGGATACATATTTGAATGTATTTAGAAAAATAAACAAATAGGGGTTCCGCGCACATT
TCCCCGAAAAGTGCCACCTGACGTCGACGGATCGGGAGATCTCCCGATCCCCTATGGTGCACTCTCAGTA
CAATCTGCTCTGATGCCGCATAGTTAAGCCAGTATCTGCTCCCTGCTTGTGTGTTGGAGGTCGCTGAGTA
GTGCGCGAGCAAAATTTAAGCTACAACAAGGCAAGGCTTGACCGACAATTGCATGAAGAATCTGCTTAGG
GTTAGGCGTTTTGCGCTGCTTCGCGATGTACGGGCCAGATATACGCGTT
