>Addgene plasmid #136461 | DHB-mVenus | depositor partial sequence | sequence record 263585 | DHB-mVenus
ACCGGTCTCGAGAATTCACCATGACAAATGATGTCACCTGGAGCGAGGCCTCTTCGCCTGATGAGAGGAC
ACTCACCTTTGCTGAAAGATGGCAATTATCTTCACCTGATGGAGTAGATACAGATGATGATTTACCAAAA
TCGCGAGCATCCAAAAGAACCTGTGGTGTGAATGATGATGAAAGTCCAAGCAAAATTTTTATGGTGGGAG
AATCTCCACAAGTGTCTTCCAGACTTCAGAATTTGAGACTGAATAATTTAATTCCCAGGCAACTTTTCAA
GCCCACCGATAATCAAGAAACTGGATCCGGGGCCCAGGGCAGCGGCGTGAGCAAGGGCGAGGAGCTGTTC
ACCGGGGTGGTGCCCATCCTGGTCGAGCTGGACGGCGACGTAAACGGCCACAAGTTCAGCGTGTCCGGCG
AGGGCGAGGGCGATGCCACCTACGGCAAGCTGACCCTGAAGCTGATCTGCACCACCGGCAAGCTGCCCGT
GCCCTGGCCCACCCTCGTGACCACCCTGGGCTACGGCCTGCAGTGCTTCGCCCGCTACCCCGACCACATG
AAGCAGCACGACTTCTTCAAGTCCGCCATGCCCGAAGGCTACGTCCAGGAGCGCACCATCTTCTTCAAGG
ACGACGGCAACTACAAGACCCGCGCCGAGGTGAAGTTCGAGGGCGACACCCTGGTGAACCGCATCGAGCT
GAAGGGCATCGACTTCAAGGAGGACGGCAACATCCTGGGGCACAAGCTGGAGTACAACTACAACAGCCAC
AACGTCTATATCACCGCCGACAAGCAGAAGAACGGCATCAAGGCCAACTTCAAGATCCGCCACAACATCG
AGGACGGCGGCGTGCAGCTCGCCGACCACTACCAGCAGAACACCCCCATCGGCGACGGCCCCGTGCTGCT
GCCCGACAACCACTACCTGAGCTACCAGTCCAAGCTGAGCAAAGACCCCAACGAGAAGCGCGATCACATG
GTCCTGCTGGAGTTCGTGACCGCCGCCGGGATCACTCTCGGCATGGACGAGCTGTACAAGTAATCTAGAG
TTAACATCGAGGGATCAAGCTTATCGATAATCAACCTCTGGATTACAAAATTTGTGAAAGATTGACTGGT
ATTCTTAACTATGTTGCTCCTTTTACGCTATGTGGATACGCTGCTTTAATGCCTTTGTATCATGCTATTG
CTTCCCGTATGGCTTTCATTTTCTCCTCCTTGTATAAATCCTGGTTGCTGTCTCTTTATGAGGAGTTGTG
GCCCGTTGTCAGGCAACGTGGCGTGGTGTGCACTGTGTTTGCTGACGCAACCCCCACTGGTTGGGGCATT
GCCACCACCTGTCAGCTCCTTTCCGGGACTTTCGCTTTCCCCCTCCCTATTGCCACGGCGGAACTCATCG
CCGCCTGCCTTGCCCGCTGCTGGACAGGGGCTCGGCTGTTGGGCACTGACAATTCCGTGGTGTTGTCGGG
GAAGCTGACGTCCTTTCCATGGCTGCTCGCCTGTGTTGCCACCTGGATTCTGCGCGGGACGTCCTTCTGC
TACGTCCCTTCGGCCCTCAATCCAGCGGACCTTCCTTCCCGCGGCCTGCTGCCGGCTCTGCGGCCTCTTC
CGCGTCTTCGCCTTCGCCCTCAGACGAGTCGGATCTCCCTTTGGGCCGCCTCCCCGCATCGATACCGTCG
AGACC
